Addgene plasmid #246667: pEGFP-C1-DNAJC13(351t)-dimer
Purpose: Mammalian expression of truncated, eGFP tagged DNAJC13 (PH-like domain only), with exogenous dimerization system
Depositing lab: Braden Lobingier. Depositing organization: Oregon Health & Science University. Publication: DNAJC13 localization to endosomes is opposed by its J domain and its disordered C-terminus. Adoff H, Novy B, Holland E, Lobingier BT. Mol Biol Cell. 2025 Sep 1;36(9):ar114. doi: 10.1091/mbc.E24-12-0575. Epub 2025 Jul 30. PubMed 40737286.
Backbone
  Vector backbone: pEGFP-C1
  Total vector size (bp): 5947
  Vector type: Mammalian Expression
  Selectable markers: Neomycin (select with G418)
Growth in bacteria
  Bacterial resistance: Kanamycin, 50 μg/mL
  Growth temperature: 37°C
  Growth strain: DH5alpha
  Copy number: High Copy
Gene/Insert
  Gene/Insert name: DNAJC13 (alt name: RME-8)
  Species: H. sapiens (human)
  Insert size (bp): 1050
  Mutation: Deletion of residues 352 to 2243
  Entrez Gene: DNAJC13 (a.k.a. PARK21, RME8)
  Promoter: CMV
  Tag / fusion protein: eGFP (N terminal on backbone); Artificial dimerization domain (Plasmid #124661) (C terminal on insert)
  Cloning method: Gibson Cloning
  Sequencing primers: 5′ CGCGATCACATGGTCC; 3′ TCAGGGGGAGGTGTGG
Terms and licenses: Academic/Nonprofit Terms; Industry Terms: Not Available to Industry
How to cite: pEGFP-C1-DNAJC13(351t)-dimer was a gift from Braden Lobingier (Addgene plasmid # 246667 ; http://n2t.net/addgene:246667 ; RRID:Addgene_246667)
