[The description below was written by a language model from this plasmid's Addgene catalogue record and pLannotate feature annotations shown in this document.]
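Description:
pEGFP-C1-DNAJC13(351t)-dimer is a 5,947 bp mammalian expression plasmid built on the pEGFP-C1 backbone. It replicates in E. coli at high copy from a ColE1/pUC-type origin and also carries an f1 phage origin. A single Tn5 NeoR/KanR gene provides selection in both hosts. A bacterial (bla-type) promoter drives it for kanamycin resistance in bacteria, and the SV40 enhancer/early promoter drives it for G418 selection in mammalian cells, with an HSV TK polyadenylation signal downstream. The short ble and bGH poly(A) fragments flagged in the annotation appear to be backbone remnants rather than functional parts.

The expression cassette uses the CMV immediate-early enhancer and promoter to drive EGFP, followed by residual multiple cloning site sequence. EGFP is fused in frame to a 1,050 bp fragment of human DNAJC13 (also called RME-8). This fragment encodes residues 1 to 351, with residues 352 to 2243 deleted, leaving only the PH-like domain according to the record. An artificial dimerization domain is fused at the C terminus of the insert. The feature table does not annotate this module, but it presumably lies in the unannotated stretch between the DNAJC13 fragment and the SV40 poly(A) signal that terminates the transcript. The insert was assembled by Gibson cloning.

The construct is intended for expressing a fluorescent, forcibly dimerized version of the isolated PH-like domain in mammalian cells. The associated study examines how DNAJC13 localizes to endosomes, so this plasmid probably serves to test whether dimerization affects membrane targeting of the truncated protein, though the record does not state this explicitly.
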