Features (pLannotate 1.2.2; 15 found; start..end, strand, type, name):
     61..364     +  enhancer       CMV enhancer: human cytomegalovirus immediate early enhancer
    365..568     +  promoter       CMV promoter: human cytomegalovirus (CMV) immediate early promoter
    613..1329    +  CDS            EGFP: EGFP is a basic (constitutively fluorescent) green fluorescent protein published in 1996, derived from Aequorea victoria. It is reported to be a rapidly-maturing weak dimer with moderate acid sensitivity.
   1330..1381    +  misc_feature   MCS (fragment): multiple cloning site
   1405..2454    +  CDS            DNAJC13 (fragment): DJC13_HUMAN - Also known as KIAA0678, RME8. Experimental evidence at protein level: Swiss-Prot protein existence level 1. Involved in membrane trafficking through early endosomes, such as the early endosome to recycling endosome transport implicated in the recycling of transferrin and the early endosome to late endosome transport implicated in degradation of EGF and EGFR (PubMed:18256511, PubMed:18307993). Involved in the regulation of endosomal membrane tubulation and regulates th dynamics of SNX1 on the endosomal membrane; via association with WASHC2 may link the WASH complex to the retromer
   2628..2712    +  CDS            large T antigen (fragment): large T antigen from SV40 (simian virus 40)
   2735..2856    +  polyA_signal   SV40 poly(A) signal: SV40 polyadenylation signal
   2890..3318    -  rep_origin     f1 ori (sequence partly withheld): f1 bacteriophage origin of replication; arrow indicates direction of (+) strand synthesis
   3345..3449    +  promoter       AmpR promoter: bla
   3451..3808    +  promoter       SV40 promoter: SV40 enhancer and early promoter
   3843..4637    +  CDS            NeoR/KanR: aminoglycoside phosphotransferase from Tn5; aph(3')-II (or nptII); confers resistance to neomycin, kanamycin, and G418 (Geneticin®)
   4658..4810    +  CDS            ble (fragment): BLE_KLEPN - Experimental evidence at protein level: Swiss-Prot protein existence level 1. Binding protein with a strong affinity to the bleomycin family of antibiotics. Binds to CL990; an antimitotic-antibiotic compound. From Klebsiella pneumoniae.
   4869..4916    +  polyA_signal   HSV TK poly(A) signal: herpes simplex virus thymidine kinase polyadenylation signal (Cole and Stacy, 1985)
   5007..5023    -  polyA_signal   bGH poly(A) signal (fragment): bovine growth hormone polyadenylation signal
   5245..5833    +  rep_origin     ori: high-copy-number ColE1/pMB1/pBR322/pUC origin of replication
>Addgene plasmid #246667 | pEGFP-C1-DNAJC13(351t)-dimer | addgene full sequence | sequence record 491258 | Addgene NGS Result
TAGTTATTAATAGTAATCAATTACGGGGTCATTAGTTCATAGCCCATATATGGAGTTCCGCGTTACATAA
CTTACGGTAAATGGCCCGCCTGGCTGACCGCCCAACGACCCCCGCCCATTGACGTCAATAATGACGTATG
TTCCCATAGTAACGCCAATAGGGACTTTCCATTGACGTCAATGGGTGGAGTATTTACGGTAAACTGCCCA
CTTGGCAGTACATCAAGTGTATCATATGCCAAGTACGCCCCCTATTGACGTCAATGACGGTAAATGGCCC
GCCTGGCATTATGCCCAGTACATGACCTTATGGGACTTTCCTACTTGGCAGTACATCTACGTATTAGTCA
TCGCTATTACCATGGTGATGCGGTTTTGGCAGTACATCAATGGGCGTGGATAGCGGTTTGACTCACGGGG
ATTTCCAAGTCTCCACCCCATTGACGTCAATGGGAGTTTGTTTTGGCACCAAAATCAACGGGACTTTCCA
AAATGTCGTAACAACTCCGCCCCATTGACGCAAATGGGCGGTAGGCGTGTACGGTGGGAGGTCTATATAA
GCAGAGCTGGTTTAGTGAACCGTCAGATCCGCTAGCGCTACCGGTCGCCACCATGGTGAGCAAGGGCGAG
GAGCTGTTCACCGGGGTGGTGCCCATCCTGGTCGAGCTGGACGGCGACGTAAACGGCCACAAGTTCAGCG
TGTCCGGCGAGGGCGAGGGCGATGCCACCTACGGCAAGCTGACCCTGAAGTTCATCTGCACCACCGGCAA
GCTGCCCGTGCCCTGGCCCACCCTCGTGACCACCCTGACCTACGGCGTGCAGTGCTTCAGCCGCTACCCC
GACCACATGAAGCAGCACGACTTCTTCAAGTCCGCCATGCCCGAAGGCTACGTCCAGGAGCGCACCATCT
TCTTCAAGGACGACGGCAACTACAAGACCCGCGCCGAGGTGAAGTTCGAGGGCGACACCCTGGTGAACCG
CATCGAGCTGAAGGGCATCGACTTCAAGGAGGACGGCAACATCCTGGGGCACAAGCTGGAGTACAACTAC
AACAGCCACAACGTCTATATCATGGCCGACAAGCAGAAGAACGGCATCAAGGTGAACTTCAAGATCCGCC
ACAACATCGAGGACGGCAGCGTGCAGCTCGCCGACCACTACCAGCAGAACACCCCCATCGGCGACGGCCC
CGTGCTGCTGCCCGACAACCACTACCTGAGCACCCAGTCCGCCCTGAGCAAAGACCCCAACGAGAAGCGC
GATCACATGGTCCTGCTGGAGTTCGTGACCGCCGCCGGGATCACTCTCGGCATGGACGAGCTGTACAAGT
CCGGACTCAGATCTCGAGCTCAAGCTTCGAATTCTGCAGTCGACGGTACCGGAGGGGGTTCCGGCGGAGG
CAGCAACATAATTAGGGAAAATAAGGATCTGGCATGTTTCTACACAACAAAACATTCATGGAGGGGGAAG
TATAAGCGTGTCTTTTCAGTTGGAACTCATGCGATTACTACATATAATCCCAATACCTTAGAAGTAACAA
ATCAGTGGCCTTATGGAGACATTTGCAGCATCAGCCCTGTTGGAAAAGGACAAGGAACGGAGTTCAACCT
CACATTTCGTAAAGGCAGTGGAAAAAAGTCAGAAACTTTAAAATTTTCTACAGAGCACAGAACAGAACTT
CTTACAGAAGCATTGAGATTTAGAACTGATTTTTCAGAGGGAAAAATCACAGGAAGGAGATACAACTGCT
ATAAGCATCACTGGAGTGACTCAAGAAAACCTGTAATTTTGGAAGTAACTCCAGGAGGCTTTGACCAAAT
TAATCCTGCAACCAACAGAGTACTCTGTTCCTATGACTATAGAAATATTGAAGGATTTGTAGATCTCTCA
GATTATCAAGGAGGATTTTGTATACTTTATGGAGGATTTAGTAGATTGCATTTATTTGCGTCAGAGCAAA
GAGAAGAGATTATTAAAAGTGCAATAGACCATGCTGGTAACTACATAGGTATTTCATTGCGGATCAGGAA
AGAGCCTTTAGAATTCGAGCAATATTTGAATCTTCGCTTTGGAAAATACAGCACTGATGAATCCATCACA
TCTTTAGCAGAGTTTGTAGTCCAAAAAATATCACCTAGACATTCGGAGCCTGTTAAAAGAGTTCTAGCAC
TTACAGAAACATGTTTAGTAGAACGTGATCCGGCAACCTATAATATTGCAACATTGAAGCCTTTAGGAGA
AGTATTTGCGTTGGTCTGTGACTCAGAAAATCCACAACTTTTTACCATTGAATTTATAAAAGGGCAAGTA
CGGAAATATTCTTCAACAGAGAGAGATTCCTTATTAGCAAGTTTGCTGGATGGAGTAAGAGCCTCTGGTA
ATAGAGATGTTTGTGTAAAAATGACACCAACCCATAAAGGTCAGCGATGGGGGTTACTCAGCATGCCTGT
TGATGGCGGCAGCGGAGGCAGTGGCGGGTCCGGGGGGTCAGAAATAGCCGCCTTGAAGAAAGAAATCGCA
GCGCTTAAACAAGAGAATGCAGCGCTTAAACAGGAGATCGCCGCCCTCAAGAAGGAGATAGCCGCACTCA
AGCAGTAGGCGGCCGCGATCCACCGGATCTAGATAACTGATCATAATCAGCCATACCACATTTGTAGAGG
TTTTACTTGCTTTAAAAAACCTCCCACACCTCCCCCTGAACCTGAAACATAAAATGAATGCAATTGTTGT
TGTTAACTTGTTTATTGCAGCTTATAATGGTTACAAATAAAGCAATAGCATCACAAATTTCACAAATAAA
GCATTTTTTTCACTGCATTCTAGTTGTGGTTTGTCCAAACTCATCAATGTATCTTAACGCGTAAATTGTA
AGCGTTAATATTTTGTTAAAATTCGCGTTAAATTTTTGTTAAATCAGCTCATTTTTTAACCAATAGGCCG
AAATCGGCAAAATCCCTTATAAATCAAAAGAATAGACCGAGATAGGGT
[37 nt withheld, positions 2989-3025]
AAAGAACGTGGACTCCAACGTCAAAGG
[49 nt withheld, positions 3053-3101]
T
[91 nt withheld, positions 3103-3193]
G
[124 nt withheld, positions 3195-3318]
CAGGTGGCACTTTTCGGGGAAATGTGCGCGGAACCCCTATTTGTTTATTTTTCTAAATACATTCAAATAT
GTATCCGCTCATGAGACAATAACCCTGATAAATGCTTCAATAATATTGAAAAAGGAAGAGTCCTGAGGCG
GAAAGAACCAGCTGTGGAATGTGTGTCAGTTAGGGTGTGGAAAGTCCCCAGGCTCCCCAGCAGGCAGAAG
TATGCAAAGCATGCATCTCAATTAGTCAGCAACCAGGTGTGGAAAGTCCCCAGGCTCCCCAGCAGGCAGA
AGTATGCAAAGCATGCATCTCAATTAGTCAGCAACCATAGTCCCGCCCCTAACTCCGCCCATCCCGCCCC
TAACTCCGCCCAGTTCCGCCCATTCTCCGCCCCATGGCTGACTAATTTTTTTTATTTATGCAGAGGCCGA
GGCCGCCTCGGCCTCTGAGCTATTCCAGAAGTAGTGAGGAGGCTTTTTTGGAGGCCTAGGCTTTTGCAAA
GATCGATCAAGAGACAGGATGAGGATCGTTTCGCATGATTGAACAAGATGGATTGCACGCAGGTTCTCCG
GCCGCTTGGGTGGAGAGGCTATTCGGCTATGACTGGGCACAACAGACAATCGGCTGCTCTGATGCCGCCG
TGTTCCGGCTGTCAGCGCAGGGGCGCCCGGTTCTTTTTGTCAAGACCGACCTGTCCGGTGCCCTGAATGA
ACTGCAAGACGAGGCAGCGCGGCTATCGTGGCTGGCCACGACGGGCGTTCCTTGCGCAGCTGTGCTCGAC
GTTGTCACTGAAGCGGGAAGGGACTGGCTGCTATTGGGCGAAGTGCCGGGGCAGGATCTCCTGTCATCTC
ACCTTGCTCCTGCCGAGAAAGTATCCATCATGGCTGATGCAATGCGGCGGCTGCATACGCTTGATCCGGC
TACCTGCCCATTCGACCACCAAGCGAAACATCGCATCGAGCGAGCACGTACTCGGATGGAAGCCGGTCTT
GTCGATCAGGATGATCTGGACGAAGAGCATCAGGGGCTCGCGCCAGCCGAACTGTTCGCCAGGCTCAAGG
CGAGCATGCCCGACGGCGAGGATCTCGTCGTGACCCATGGCGATGCCTGCTTGCCGAATATCATGGTGGA
AAATGGCCGCTTTTCTGGATTCATCGACTGTGGCCGGCTGGGTGTGGCGGACCGCTATCAGGACATAGCG
TTGGCTACCCGTGATATTGCTGAAGAGCTTGGCGGCGAATGGGCTGACCGCTTCCTCGTGCTTTACGGTA
TCGCCGCTCCCGATTCGCAGCGCATCGCCTTCTATCGCCTTCTTGACGAGTTCTTCTGAGCGGGACTCTG
GGGTTCGAAATGACCGACCAAGCGACGCCCAACCTGCCATCACGAGATTTCGATTCCACCGCCGCCTTCT
ATGAAAGGTTGGGCTTCGGAATCGTTTTCCGGGACGCCGGCTGGATGATCCTCCAGCGCGGGGATCTCAT
GCTGGAGTTCTTCGCCCACCCTAGGGGGAGGCTAACTGAAACACGGAAGGAGACAATACCGGAAGGAACC
CGCGCTATGACGGCAATAAAAAGACAGAATAAAACGCACGGTGTTGGGTCGTTTGTTCATAAACGCGGGG
TTCGGTCCCAGGGCTGGCACTCTGTCGATACCCCACCGAGACCCCATTGGGGCCAATACGCCCGCGTTTC
TTCCTTTTCCCCACCCCACCCCCCAAGTTCGGGTGAAGGCCCAGGGCTCGCAGCCAACGTCGGGGCGGCA
GGCCCTGCCATAGCCTCAGGTTACTCATATATACTTTAGATTGATTTAAAACTTCATTTTTAATTTAAAA
GGATCTAGGTGAAGATCCTTTTTGATAATCTCATGACCAAAATCCCTTAACGTGAGTTTTCGTTCCACTG
AGCGTCAGACCCCGTAGAAAAGATCAAAGGATCTTCTTGAGATCCTTTTTTTCTGCGCGTAATCTGCTGC
TTGCAAACAAAAAAACCACCGCTACCAGCGGTGGTTTGTTTGCCGGATCAAGAGCTACCAACTCTTTTTC
CGAAGGTAACTGGCTTCAGCAGAGCGCAGATACCAAATACTGTTCTTCTAGTGTAGCCGTAGTTAGGCCA
CCACTTCAAGAACTCTGTAGCACCGCCTACATACCTCGCTCTGCTAATCCTGTTACCAGTGGCTGCTGCC
AGTGGCGATAAGTCGTGTCTTACCGGGTTGGACTCAAGACGATAGTTACCGGATAAGGCGCAGCGGTCGG
GCTGAACGGGGGGTTCGTGCACACAGCCCAGCTTGGAGCGAACGACCTACACCGAACTGAGATACCTACA
GCGTGAGCTATGAGAAAGCGCCACGCTTCCCGAAGGGAGAAAGGCGGACAGGTATCCGGTAAGCGGCAGG
GTCGGAACAGGAGAGCGCACGAGGGAGCTTCCAGGGGGAAACGCCTGGTATCTTTATAGTCCTGTCGGGT
TTCGCCACCTCTGACTTGAGCGTCGATTTTTGTGATGCTCGTCAGGGGGGCGGAGCCTATGGAAAAACGC
CAGCAACGCGGCCTTTTTACGGTTCCTGGCCTTTTGCTGGCCTTTTGCTCACATGTTCTTTCCTGCGTTA
TCCCCTGATTCTGTGGATAACCGTATTACCGCCATGCAT
